>Addgene plasmid #159398 | DT037A | addgene full sequence | sequence record 324298 | Addgene NGS Result
CGTGGTGTCACGCTCGTCGTTTGGTATGGCTTCATTCAGCTCCGGTTCCCAACGATCAAGGCGAGTTACA
TGATCCCCCATGTTGTGCAAAAAAGCGGTTAGCTCCTTCGGTCCTCCGATCGTTGTCAGAAGTAAGTTGG
CCGCAGTGTTATCACTCATGGTTATGGCAGCACTGCATAATTCTCTTACTGTCATGCCATCCGTAAGATG
CTTTTCTGTGACTGGTGAGTACTCAACCAAGTCATTCTGAGAATAGTGTATGCGGCGACCGAGTTGCTCT
TGCCCGGCGTCAATACGGGATAATACCGCGCCACATAGCAGAACTTTAAAAGTGCTCATCATTGGAAAAC
GTTCTTCGGGGCGAAAACTCTCAAGGATCTTACCGCTGTTGAGATCCAGTTCGATGTAACCCACTCGTGC
ACCCAACTGATCTTCAGCATCTTTTACTTTCACCAGCGTTTCTGGGTGAGCAAAAACAGGAAGGCAAAAT
GCCGCAAAAAAGGGAATAAGGGCGACACGGAAATGTTGAATACTCATACTCTTCCTTTTTCAATATTATT
GAAGCATTTATCAGGGTTATTGTCTCATGAGCGGATACATATTTGAATGTATTTAGAAAAATAAACAAAT
AGGGGTTCCGCGCACATTTCCCCGAAAAGTGCCACCTGACGTCTAAGAAACCATTATTATCATGACATTA
ACCTATAAAAATAGGCGTATCACGAGGCAGAATTTCAGATAAAAAAAATCCTTAGCTTTCGCTAAGGATG
ATTTCTGGAATTCGCGGCCGCTTCTAGATTTACAGCTAGCTCAGTCCTAGGTATTATGCTAGCGATACTA
GAAGAAGGAGAATAATCTATGGACTACAAAGACGATGATGACAAGATGCGTAAAGGCGAAGAGCTGTTCA
CTGGTGTCGTCCCTATTCTGGTGGAACTGGATGGTGATGTCAACGGTCATAAGTTTTCCGTGCGTGGCGA
GGGTGAAGGTGACGCAACTAATGGTAAACTGACGCTGAAGTTCATCTGTACTACTGGTAAACTGCCGGTA
CCTTGGCCGACTCTGGTAACGACGCTGACTTATGGTGTTCAGTGCTTTGCTCGTTATCCGGACCATATGA
AGCAGCATGACTTCTTCAAGTCCGCCATGCCGGAAGGCTATGTGCAGGAACGCACGATTTCCTTTAAGGA
TGACGGCACGTACAAAACGCGTGCGGAAGTGAAATTTGAAGGCGATACCCTGGTAAACCGCATTGAGCTG
AAAGGCATTGACTTTAAAGAAGACGGCAATATCCTGGGCCATAAGCTGGAATACAATTTTAACAGCCACA
ATGTTTACATCACCGCCGATAAACAAAAAAATGGCATTAAAGCGAATTTTAAAATTCGCCACAACGTGGA
GGATGGCAGCGTGCAGCTGGCTGATCACTACCAGCAAAACACTCCAATCGGTGATGGTCCTGTTCTGCTG
CCAGACAATCACTATCTGAGCACGCAAAGCGTTCTGTCTAAAGATCCGAACGAGAAACGCGATCATATGG
TTCTGCTGGAGTTCGTAACCGCAGCGGGCATCACGCATGGTATGGATGAACTGTACAAATAATAACGACT
CAGGCTGCTACGCCTGTGTACTGGAAAACAAAACCAAAACCCAAAAAACAAAAAACTGAGCCCATTGGTA
TCGTGGAAGGACTCGATCAAAAAAAAAAAAAAAAAAAAAAAAACTAGCATAACCCCTTGGGGCCTCTAAA
CGGGTCTTGAGGGGTTTTTTGGTACTAGTAGCGGCCGCTGCAGGCTTCCTCGCTCACTGACTCGCTGCGC
TCGGTCGTTCGGCTGCGGCGAGCGGTATCAGCTCACTCAAAGGCGGTAATACGGTTATCCACAGAATCAG
GGGATAACGCAGGAAAGAACATGTGAGCAAAAGGCCAGCAAAAGGCCAGGAACCGTAAAAAGGCCGCGTT
GCTGGCGTTTTTCCACAGGCTCCGCCCCCCTGACGAGCATCACAAAAATCGACGCTCAAGTCAGAGGTGG
CGAAACCCGACAGGACTATAAAGATACCAGGCGTTTCCCCCTGGAAGCTCCCTCGTGCGCTCTCCTGTTC
CGACCCTGCCGCTTACCGGATACCTGTCCGCCTTTCTCCCTTCGGGAAGCGTGGCGCTTTCTCATAGCTC
ACGCTGTAGGTATCTCAGTTCGGTGTAGGTCGTTCGCTCCAAGCTGGGCTGTGTGCACGAACCCCCCGTT
CAGCCCGACCGCTGCGCCTTATCCGGTAACTATCGTCTTGAGTCCAACCCGGTAAGACACGACTTATCGC
CACTGGCAGCAGCCACTGGTAACAGGATTAGCAGAGCGAGGTATGTAGGCGGTGCTACAGAGTTCTTGAA
GTGGTGGCCTAACTACGGCTACACTAGAAGAACAGTATTTGGTATCTGCGCTCTGCTGAAGCCAGTTACC
TTCGGAAAAAGAGTTGGTAGCTCTTGATCCGGCAAACAAACCACCGCTGGTAGCGGTGGTTTTTTTGTTT
GCAAGCAGCAGATTACGCGCAGAAAAAAAGGATCTCAAGAAGATCCTTTGATCTTTTCTACGGGGTCTGA
CGCTCAGTGGAACGAAAACTCACGTTAAGGGATTTTGGTCATGAGATTATCAAAAAGGATCTTCACCTAG
ATCCTTTTAAATTAAAAATGAAGTTTTAAATCAATCTAAAGTATATATGAGTAAACTTGGTCTGACAGTT
ACCAATGCTTAATCAGTGAGGCACCTATCTCAGCGATCTGTCTATTTCGTTCATCCATAGTTGCCTGACT
CCCCGTCGTGTAGATAACTACGATACGGGAGGGCTTACCATCTGGCCCCAGTGCTGCAATGATACCGCGA
GACCCACGCTCACCGGCTCCAGATTTATCAGCAATAAACCAGCCAGCCGGAAGGGCCGAGCGCAGAAGTG
GTCCTGCAACTTTATCCGCCTCCATCCAGTCTATTAATTGTTGCCGGGAAGCTAGAGTAAGTAGTTCGCC
AGTTAATAGTTTGCGCAACGTTGTTGCCATTGCTACAGGCAT
Features (pLannotate 1.2.2; 9 found; start..end, strand, type, name):
    538..642     -  promoter       AmpR promoter: bla
    732..775     -  terminator     bacterial terminator: putative bacterial transcription terminator
    778..797     +  misc_feature   BioBrick prefix: BioBrick prefix for parts that start with "ATG"
    802..833     +  promoter       J23119 promoter (fragment): bacterial promoter (Registry of Standard Biological Parts BBa J23119)
    886..1599    +  CDS            superfolder GFP: GFP variant that folds robustly even when fused to poorly folded proteins (Pédelacq et al., 2006)
   1724..1771    +  terminator     T7 terminator: transcription terminator for bacteriophage T7 RNA polymerase
   1773..1793    +  misc_feature   BioBrick suffix: universal suffix for all parts
   1970..2558    -  rep_origin     ori: high-copy-number ColE1/pMB1/pBR322/pUC origin of replication
   2729..537     -  CDS            AmpR (across the origin): β-lactamase; bla; confers resistance to ampicillin, carbenicillin, and related antibiotics
