[The description below was written by a language model from this plasmid's Addgene catalogue record and pLannotate feature annotations shown in this document.]
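Description:
DT037A is a small (about 3.05 kb) bacterial expression plasmid built on pSB1A3, a standard high-copy BioBrick assembly backbone from the iGEM parts registry. It replicates in E. coli through a ColE1/pUC-type origin and is selected with ampicillin via the bla β-lactamase gene driven by its own AmpR promoter. A putative bacterial transcription terminator lies just upstream of the cloning region, which helps insulate the insert from read-through transcription coming from the backbone.

The payload, recorded as a 978 bp synthetic insert introduced by Gibson assembly, sits between the BioBrick prefix and suffix and consists of a constitutive sigma-70 promoter followed by the superfolder GFP coding sequence and a T7 terminator. The catalogue entry names the promoter as J23101, a strong member of the Anderson constitutive promoter collection. The automated annotation labels the same position as a fragment of J23119, the consensus parent of that family, which most likely reflects the close sequence similarity among these promoters rather than a different part. The record also lists an N-terminal FLAG tag on sfGFP; this is not called out in the feature table, although there is unannotated space between the promoter and the sfGFP reading frame that could hold a ribosome binding site and the tag.

Because expression needs no inducer, the plasmid gives continuous green fluorescence in E. coli. This makes it suitable as a constitutive reporter or positive control in synthetic biology work, with the FLAG epitope available for immunodetection. It was deposited in connection with a study on artificial cells, but the record does not state its specific role there.
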