Addgene plasmid #159398: DT037A
Purpose: Constitutive superfolder GFP (sfGFP) expression, controlled under E.coli J23101 (strong) promoter
Depositing lab: Sheref Mansy. Depositing organization: Universita degli Studi di Trento. Publication: Artificial cells drive neural differentiation. Toparlak OD, Zasso J, Bridi S, Serra MD, Macchi P, Conti L, Baudet ML, Mansy SS. Sci Adv. 2020 Sep 18;6(38). pii: 6/38/eabb4920. doi: 10.1126/sciadv.abb4920. Print 2020 Sep. PubMed 32948587.
Backbone
  Vector backbone: pSB1A3
  Backbone manufacturer: iGEM parts registry
  Vector type: Bacterial Expression, Synthetic Biology
Growth in bacteria
  Bacterial resistance: Ampicillin, 100 μg/mL
  Growth temperature: 37°C
  Growth strain: DH5alpha
  Copy number: High Copy
Gene/Insert
  Gene/Insert name: pr.J23101-sfGFP
  Species: Synthetic
  Insert size (bp): 978
  Promoter: J23101 (strong) promoter
  Tag / fusion protein: FLAG (N terminal on insert)
  Cloning method: Gibson Cloning
  Sequencing primers: 5′ VF2 primer (iGEM parts registry); 3′ VR primer (iGEM parts registry)
Terms and licenses: Academic/Nonprofit Terms; Industry Terms: Not Available to Industry
How to cite: DT037A was a gift from Sheref Mansy (Addgene plasmid # 159398 ; http://n2t.net/addgene:159398 ; RRID:Addgene_159398)
